>Addgene plasmid #243317 | AiP15708 - pAAV-AiE1129m_3xC1-minBG-SYFP2-WPRE3-BGHpA | addgene full sequence | sequence record 485874 | Addgene NGS Result
CCTGCAGGCAGCTGCGCGCTCGCTCGCTCACTGAGGCCGCCCGGGCGTCGGGCGACCTTTGGTCGCCCGG
CCTCAGTGAGCGAGCGAGCGCGCAGAGAGGGAGTGGCCAACTCCATCACTAGGGGTTCCTGCGGCCGCAC
GCGTGTAGATGGATGGGTGTATAGATTGATGGGTATATGGATAGACCAGTGTATAGATGGGTGGGTGGGT
GAATAGGTGGTCTTGTATTACATCCTCAAGTCTGGTCTAATCCATTTCTCCTGTAGGACTGGACATGTGG
GTGCCATATTTGGCATTTGTTCTCTAAAGATAGCCTGGACTGTTGTTTTAATTTTGATATATATGAAGTA
GAATTCTCTTCTTGCAGTAACTGGGTGCTAAGGCTGAGCTCTCAGCGGGGAGGGCCATTGTACTGCGTAG
ATGGATGGGTGTATAGATTGATGGGTATATGGATAGACCAGTGTATAGATGGGTGGGTGGGTGAATAGGT
GGTCTTGTATTACATCCTCAAGTCTGGTCTAATCCATTTCTCCTGTAGGACTGGACATGTGGGTGCCATA
TTTGGCATTTGTTCTCTAAAGATAGCCTGGACTGTTGTTTTAATTTTGATATATATGAAGTAGAATTCTC
TTCTTGCAGTAACTGGGTGCTAAGGCTGAGCTCTCAGCGGGGAGGGCCATTGTACTGCGTAGATGGATGG
GTGTATAGATTGATGGGTATATGGATAGACCAGTGTATAGATGGGTGGGTGGGTGAATAGGTGGTCTTGT
ATTACATCCTCAAGTCTGGTCTAATCCATTTCTCCTGTAGGACTGGACATGTGGGTGCCATATTTGGCAT
TTGTTCTCTAAAGATAGCCTGGACTGTTGTTTTAATTTTGATATATATGAAGTAGAATTCTCTTCTTGCA
GTAACTGGGTGCTAAGGCTGAGCTCTCAGCGGGGAGGGCCATTGTACTGCGGGCTGGGCATAAAAGTCAG
GGCAGAGCCATCTATTGCTTACATTTGCTTCTGGGATCCAGATCTTTCGAAGCTAGCGCTACCGGTCGCC
ACCATGGTGAGCAAGGGCGAGGAGCTGTTCACCGGGGTGGTGCCCATCCTGGTCGAGCTGGACGGCGACG
TAAACGGCCACAAGTTCAGCGTGTCCGGCGAGGGCGAGGGCGATGCCACCTACGGCAAGCTGACCCTGAA
GCTGATCTGCACCACCGGCAAGCTGCCCGTGCCCTGGCCCACCCTCGTGACCACCCTGGGCTACGGCGTG
CAGTGCTTCGCCCGCTACCCCGACCACATGAAGCAGCACGACTTCTTCAAGTCCGCCATGCCCGAAGGCT
ACGTCCAGGAGCGCACCATCTTCTTCAAGGACGACGGCAACTACAAGACCCGCGCCGAGGTGAAGTTCGA
GGGCGACACCCTGGTGAACCGCATCGAGCTGAAGGGCATCGACTTCAAGGAGGACGGCAACATCCTGGGG
CACAAGCTGGAGTACAACTACAACAGCCACAACGTCTATATCACCGCCGACAAGCAGAAGAACGGCATCA
AGGCCAACTTCAAGATCCGCCACAACATCGAGGACGGCGGCGTGCAGCTCGCCGACCACTACCAGCAGAA
CACCCCCATCGGCGACGGCCCCGTGCTGCTGCCCGACAACCACTACCTGAGCTACCAGTCCAAGCTGAGC
AAAGACCCCAACGAGAAGCGCGATCACATGGTCCTGCTGGAGTTCGTGACCGCCGCCGGGATCACTCTCG
GCATGGACGAGCTGTACAAGTAAGTCGACGGCGCGCCGCGGCCGCGAATTCGATATCATAATCAACCTCT
GGATTACAAAATTTGTGAAAGATTGACTGGTATTCTTAACTATGTTGCTCCTTTTACGCTATGTGGATAC
GCTGCTTTAATGCCTTTGTATCATGCTATTGCTTCCCGTATGGCTTTCATTTTCTCCTCCTTGTATAAAT
CCTGGTTAGTTCTTGCCACGGCGGAACTCATCGCCGCCTGCCTTGCCCGCTGCTGGACAGGGGCTCGGCT
GTTGGGCACTGACAATTCCGTGGCTCGAGAGATCTTCGACTGTGCCTTCTAGTTGCCAGCCATCTGTTGT
TTGCCCCTCCCCCGTGCCTTCCTTGACCCTGGAAGGTGCCACTCCCACTGTCCTTTCCTAATAAAATGAG
GAAATTGCATCGCATTGTCTGAGTAGGTGTCATTCTATTCTGGGGGGTGGGGTGGGGCAGGACAGCAAGG
GGGAGGATTGGGAAGACAATAGCAGGCATGAGATCTCACGTGCGGACCGAGCGGCCGCAGGAACCCCTAG
TGATGGAGTTGGCCACTCCCTCTCTGCGCGCTCGCTCGCTCACTGAGGCCGGGCGACCAAAGGTCGCCCG
ACGCCCGGGCTTTGCCCGGGCGGCCTCAGTGAGCGAGCGAGCGCGCAGCTGCCTGCAGGGGCGCCTGATG
CGGTATTTTCTCCTTACGCATCTGTGCGGTATTTCACACCGCATA
[95 nt withheld, positions 2496-2590]
T
[46 nt withheld, positions 2592-2637]
C
[141 nt withheld, positions 2639-2779]
CCTTTGACGTTGGAGTCCACGTTCTTT
[37 nt withheld, positions 2807-2843]
ACTCTATCTCGGGCTATTCTTTTGATTTATAAGGGATTTTGCCGATTTCGGTCTATTGGTTAAAAAATGA
GCTGATTTAACAAAAATTTAACGCGAATTTTAACAAAATATTAACGTTTACAATTTTATGGTGCACTCTC
AGTACAATCTGCTCTGATGCCGCATAGTTAAGCCAGCCCCGACACCCGCCAACACCCGCTGACGCGCCCT
GACGGGCTTGTCTGCTCCCGGCATCCGCTTACAGACAAGCTGTGACCGTCTCCGGGAGCTGCATGTGTCA
GAGGTTTTCACCGTCATCACCGAAACGCGCGAGACGAAAGGGCCTCGTGATACGCCTATTTTTATAGGTT
AATGTCATGATAATAATGGTTTCTTAGACGTCAGGTGGCACTTTTCGGGGAAATGTGCGCGGAACCCCTA
TTTGTTTATTTTTCTAAATACATTCAAATATGTATCCGCTCATGAGACAATAACCCTGATAAATGCTTCA
ATAATATTGAAAAAGGAAGAGTATGAGTATTCAACATTTCCGTGTCGCCCTTATTCCCTTTTTTGCGGCA
TTTTGCCTTCCTGTTTTTGCTCACCCAGAAACGCTGGTGAAAGTAAAAGATGCTGAAGATCAGTTGGGTG
CACGAGTGGGTTACATCGAACTGGATCTCAACAGCGGTAAGATCCTTGAGAGTTTTCGCCCCGAAGAACG
TTTTCCAATGATGAGCACTTTTAAAGTTCTGCTATGTGGCGCGGTATTATCCCGTATTGACGCCGGGCAA
GAGCAACTCGGTCGCCGCATACACTATTCTCAGAATGACTTGGTTGAGTACTCACCAGTCACAGAAAAGC
ATCTTACGGATGGCATGACAGTAAGAGAATTATGCAGTGCTGCCATAACCATGAGTGATAACACTGCGGC
CAACTTACTTCTGACAACGATCGGAGGACCGAAGGAGCTAACCGCTTTTTTGCACAACATGGGGGATCAT
GTAACTCGCCTTGATCGTTGGGAACCGGAGCTGAATGAAGCCATACCAAACGACGAGCGTGACACCACGA
TGCCTGTAGCAATGGCAACAACGTTGCGCAAACTATTAACTGGCGAACTACTTACTCTAGCTTCCCGGCA
ACAATTAATAGACTGGATGGAGGCGGATAAAGTTGCAGGACCACTTCTGCGCTCGGCCCTTCCGGCTGGC
TGGTTTATTGCTGATAAATCTGGAGCCGGTGAGCGTGGGTCTCGCGGTATCATTGCAGCACTGGGGCCAG
ATGGTAAGCCCTCCCGTATCGTAGTTATCTACACGACGGGGAGTCAGGCAACTATGGATGAACGAAATAG
ACAGATCGCTGAGATAGGTGCCTCACTGATTAAGCATTGGTAACTGTCAGACCAAGTTTACTCATATATA
CTTTAGATTGATTTAAAACTTCATTTTTAATTTAAAAGGATCTAGGTGAAGATCCTTTTTGATAATCTCA
TGACCAAAATCCCTTAACGTGAGTTTTCGTTCCACTGAGCGTCAGACCCCGTAGAAAAGATCAAAGGATC
TTCTTGAGATCCTTTTTTTCTGCGCGTAATCTGCTGCTTGCAAACAAAAAAACCACCGCTACCAGCGGTG
GTTTGTTTGCCGGATCAAGAGCTACCAACTCTTTTTCCGAAGGTAACTGGCTTCAGCAGAGCGCAGATAC
CAAATACTGTTCTTCTAGTGTAGCCGTAGTTAGGCCACCACTTCAAGAACTCTGTAGCACCGCCTACATA
CCTCGCTCTGCTAATCCTGTTACCAGTGGCTGCTGCCAGTGGCGATAAGTCGTGTCTTACCGGGTTGGAC
TCAAGACGATAGTTACCGGATAAGGCGCAGCGGTCGGGCTGAACGGGGGGTTCGTGCACACAGCCCAGCT
TGGAGCGAACGACCTACACCGAACTGAGATACCTACAGCGTGAGCTATGAGAAAGCGCCACGCTTCCCGA
AGGGAGAAAGGCGGACAGGTATCCGGTAAGCGGCAGGGTCGGAACAGGAGAGCGCACGAGGGAGCTTCCA
GGGGGAAACGCCTGGTATCTTTATAGTCCTGTCGGGTTTCGCCACCTCTGACTTGAGCGTCGATTTTTGT
GATGCTCGTCAGGGGGGCGGAGCCTATGGAAAAACGCCAGCAACGCGGCCTTTTTACGGTTCCTGGCCTT
TTGCTGGCCTTTTGCTCACATGT
Features (pLannotate 1.2.2; 14 found; start..end, strand, type, name):
     12..39      +  repeat_region  AAV2 ITR (fragment): inverted terminal repeat of adeno-associated virus serotype 2 inverted
     68..95      +  repeat_region  AAV2 ITR (fragment): inverted terminal repeat of adeno-associated virus serotype 2 inverted
   1054..1770    +  CDS            SYFP2: SYFP2 is a basic (constitutively fluorescent) yellow fluorescent protein published in 2006, derived from Aequorea victoria. It is reported to be a very rapidly-maturing monomer with moderate acid sensitivity.
   1810..1967    +  misc_feature   WPRE (fragment): woodchuck hepatitis virus posttranscriptional regulatory element
   1973..2053    +  misc_feature   WPRE (fragment): woodchuck hepatitis virus posttranscriptional regulatory element
   2070..2181    +  polyA_signal   bGH poly(A) signal: bovine growth hormone polyadenylation signal
   2299..2439    +  repeat_region  AAV2 ITR: inverted terminal repeat of adeno-associated virus serotype 2 inverted
   2444..2495    -  misc_feature   bom (fragment): basis of mobility region from pBR322
   2514..2969    +  rep_origin     f1 ori (sequence partly withheld): f1 bacteriophage origin of replication; arrow indicates direction of (+) strand synthesis
   2970..3019    -  misc_feature   bom (fragment): basis of mobility region from pBR322
   3121..3156    -  CDS            rop (fragment): Rop protein, which maintains plasmids at low copy number; rop
   3251..3355    +  promoter       AmpR promoter: bla
   3356..4216    +  CDS            AmpR: β-lactamase; bla; confers resistance to ampicillin, carbenicillin, and related antibiotics
   4387..4975    +  rep_origin     ori: high-copy-number ColE1/pMB1/pBR322/pUC origin of replication
