[The description below was written by a language model from this plasmid's Addgene catalogue record and pLannotate feature annotations shown in this document.]
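Description:
AiP15708 - pAAV-AiE1129m_3xC1-minBG-SYFP2-WPRE3-BGHpA is an AAV transfer plasmid on a pAAV2 backbone, about 5 kb in total. It is used to package a recombinant AAV genome that reports enhancer activity in brain cells. In bacteria it is maintained by a high-copy ColE1/pUC-type origin and selected with ampicillin through the bla gene and its own promoter. An f1 phage origin is also present, along with small remnants of pBR322 bom and rop sequences. The expression cassette is flanked by AAV2 inverted terminal repeats, which provide the cis signals for genome replication and encapsidation. The right ITR is annotated in full, while only short fragments were detected on the left side, which is common when repeat-rich ITRs are sequenced and annotated automatically.

The payload is SYFP2, a fast-maturing monomeric yellow fluorescent protein derived from Aequorea victoria. It is followed by a shortened woodchuck hepatitis virus posttranscriptional regulatory element (WPRE3 in the name, annotated as two WPRE fragments) that boosts transcript expression, and by the bovine growth hormone polyadenylation signal. The regulatory region upstream of SYFP2 is not annotated in the feature table. From the construct name, it consists of the AiE1129m_3xC1 enhancer, apparently three concatenated copies of a core segment, placed ahead of a minimal beta-globin promoter (minBG). A minimal promoter of this kind has little activity alone, so expression depends on the enhancer. The record says the enhancer is designed to drive AAV-mediated transgene expression in specific brain cell populations, but it does not name those populations. The fluorescent readout suits the construct to labelling and characterising enhancer-targeted cells after viral delivery.
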