Addgene plasmid #243317: AiP15708 - pAAV-AiE1129m_3xC1-minBG-SYFP2-WPRE3-BGHpA
Purpose: AiE1129m_3xC1 is an enhancer sequence designed to drive AAV-mediated transgene expression in specific populations of brain cells.
Depositing lab: Allen Institute for Brain Science & Jonathan Ting. Depositing organization: Allen Institute.
Backbone
  Vector backbone: pAAV2
  Vector type: AAV
Growth in bacteria
  Bacterial resistance: Ampicillin, 100 μg/mL
  Growth temperature: 37°C
  Growth strain: NEB Stable
  Copy number: High Copy
Gene/Insert
  Gene/Insert name: SYFP2
  Species: Synthetic
  Cloning method: Gibson Cloning
Terms and licenses: Academic/Nonprofit Terms; Industry Terms: Not Available to Industry
How to cite: AiP15708 - pAAV-AiE1129m_3xC1-minBG-SYFP2-WPRE3-BGHpA was a gift from Allen Institute for Brain Science & Jonathan Ting (Addgene plasmid # 243317 ; http://n2t.net/addgene:243317 ; RRID:Addgene_243317)
